Addgene plasmid #129819: pRDAX-316 N-Tag IFP1.4[1] L20 {Esp3I(2x)} EBPF2
Purpose: PPI (BiFC/TriFC) assay vector
Depositing lab: Gary Lewin. Depositing organization: Max-Delbrueck-Centrum fuer Molekulare Medizin (MDC).
Backbone
  Vector backbone: custom built
  Vector type: Mammalian Expression
Growth in bacteria
  Bacterial resistance: Ampicillin, 100 μg/mL
  Growth temperature: 37°C
  Growth strain: DH5alpha
  Copy number: High Copy
Gene/Insert
  Gene/Insert name: IFP1.4
  Species: M. musculus (mouse)
  Cloning method: Restriction Enzyme; 5′ cloning site unknown (unknown if destroyed); 3′ cloning site unknown (unknown if destroyed)
Terms and licenses: Academic/Nonprofit Terms; Industry Terms: Not Available to Industry
How to cite: pRDAX-316 N-Tag IFP1.4[1] L20 {Esp3I(2x)} EBPF2 was a gift from Gary Lewin (Addgene plasmid # 129819 ; http://n2t.net/addgene:129819 ; RRID:Addgene_129819)
