[The description below was written by a language model from this plasmid's Addgene catalogue record and pLannotate feature annotations shown in this document.]
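Description:
pRDAX-316 N-Tag IFP1.4[1] L20 {Esp3I(2x)} EBPF2 is a custom-built mammalian expression plasmid of about 6.4 kb, designed as an acceptor vector for protein–protein interaction assays based on bimolecular or trimolecular fluorescence complementation (BiFC/TriFC). It is maintained in E. coli at high copy through a ColE1/pUC-type origin and selected with ampicillin via a β-lactamase gene under its own bla promoter.

The expression cassette is driven by the human CMV immediate-early enhancer and promoter, followed by a chimeric β-globin/immunoglobulin intron that promotes efficient processing of the transcript. Downstream lies a fragment of IFP1.4, a near-infrared fluorescent protein derived from a Deinococcus radiodurans bacteriophytochrome that needs biliverdin as a cofactor. The catalogue lists mouse as the insert species, which does not match this annotated origin. The name indicates that this is split fragment [1], placed as an N-terminal tag and joined through a linker (L20) to a pair of Esp3I sites. These would allow Type IIS insertion of a protein of interest in frame, although the sites and linker are not annotated in the feature table. Fluorescence is expected only when the partner fragment, fused to an interacting protein, is brought close enough to reconstitute IFP1.4.

An EMCV IRES follows and drives translation of EBFP2 from the same transcript, giving a blue marker of transfection and expression level that is independent of the interaction readout. A second chimeric intron, a WPRE and the bGH polyadenylation signal complete the unit. Further downstream are a T3 promoter, a short β-globin coding fragment and a rabbit β-globin poly(A) signal, which appear to be backbone remnants.
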