Features (pLannotate 1.2.2; 16 found; start..end, strand, type, name):
    155..532     +  enhancer       CMV enhancer: human cytomegalovirus immediate early enhancer
    534..733     +  promoter       CMV promoter: human cytomegalovirus (CMV) immediate early promoter
    872..1004    +  intron         chimeric intron: chimera between introns from human β-globin and immunoglobulin heavy chain genes
   1025..1432    +  CDS            iFP1.4 (fragment): iFP1.4 is a basic (constitutively fluorescent) near ir fluorescent protein published in 2009, derived from Deinococcus radiodurans. It has low acid sensitivity. It requires the cofactor biliverdin for fluorescence.
   1522..2108    +  misc_feature   IRES2: internal ribosome entry site (IRES) of the encephalomyocarditis virus (EMCV)
   2109..2828    +  CDS            EBFP2: enhanced blue variant of GFP (Ai et al., 2007) mammalian codon-optimized
   2874..3006    +  intron         chimeric intron: chimera between introns from human β-globin and immunoglobulin heavy chain genes
   3015..3603    +  misc_feature   WPRE: woodchuck hepatitis virus posttranscriptional regulatory element
   3607..3623    +  misc_feature   MCS (fragment): pUC18/19 multiple cloning site
   3636..3747    +  polyA_signal   bGH poly(A) signal: bovine growth hormone polyadenylation signal
   3843..3861    -  promoter       T3 promoter: promoter for bacteriophage T3 RNA polymerase
   3920..3994    +  CDS            HBB (fragment): HBB_PONPY - Experimental evidence at transcript level: Swiss-Prot protein existence level 2. Involved in oxygen transport from the lung to the various peripheral tissues. From Pongo pygmaeus (Bornean orangutan).
   4065..4120    +  polyA_signal   β-globin poly(A) signal: rabbit β-globin polyadenylation signal (Gil and Proudfoot, 1987)
   4499..5087    -  rep_origin     ori: high-copy-number ColE1/pMB1/pBR322/pUC origin of replication
   5258..6118    -  CDS            AmpR: β-lactamase; bla; confers resistance to ampicillin, carbenicillin, and related antibiotics
   6119..6223    -  promoter       AmpR promoter: bla
>Addgene plasmid #129819 | pRDAX-316 N-Tag IFP1.4[1] L20 {Esp3I(2x)} EBPF2 | addgene full sequence | sequence record 270076 | Addgene NGS Result
GCCTGCCTCCAGGCCTCAATATTGGCCATTAGCCATATTATTCATTGGTTATATAGCATAAATCAATATT
GGCTATTGGCCATTGCATACGTTGTATCTATATCATAATATGTACATTTATATTGGCTCATGTCCAATAT
GACCGCCATGTTGGCATTGATTATTGACTAGTTATTAATAGTAATCAATTACGGGGTCATTAGTTCATAG
CCCATATATGGAGTTCCGCGTTACATAACTTACGGTAAATGGCCCGCCTGGCTGACCGCCCAACGACCCC
CGCCCATTGACGTCAATAATGACGTATGTTCCCATAGTAACGCCAATAGGGACTTTCCATTGACGTCAAT
GGGTGGAGTATTTACGGTAAACTGCCCACTTGGCAGTACATCAAGTGTATCATATGCCAAGTCCGCCCCC
TATTGACGTCAATGACGGTAAATGGCCCGCCTGGCATTATGCCCAGTACATGACCTTACGGGACTTTCCT
ACTTGGCAGTACATCTACGTATTAGTCATCGCTATTACCATGGTGATGCGGTTTTGGCAGTACACCAATG
GGCGTGGATAGCGGTTTGACTCACGGGGATTTCCAAGTCTCCACCCCATTGACGTCAATGGGAGTTTGTT
TTGGCACCAAAATCAACGGGACTTTCCAAAATGTCGTAATAACCCCGCCCCGTTGACGCAAATGGGCGGT
AGGCGTGTACGGTGGGAGGTCTATATAAGCAGAGCTCGTTTAGTGAACCGTCAGATCACTAGAAGCTTTA
TTGCGGTAGTTTATCACAGTTAAATTGCTAACGCAGTCAGTGCTTCTGACACAACAGTCTCGAACTTAAG
CTGCAGAAGTTGGTCGTGAGGCACTGGGCAGGTAAGTATCAAGGTTACAAGACAGGTTTAAGGAGACCAA
TAGAAACTGGGCTTGTCGAGACAGAGAAGACTCTTGCGTTTCTGATAGGCACCTATTGGTCTTACTGACA
TCCACTTTGCCTTTCTCTCCACAGGTGTCCACTCCCAGGCCACCATGGCTCGGGATCCATTGCCTTTCTT
CCCACCCTTGTACCTCGGTGGACCAGAGATCACCACCGAGAACTGCGAGAGGGAACCGATACACATTCCC
GGGTCCATTCAGCCCCATGGTGCGCTGCTGACTGCTGACGGACATTCAGGGGAAGTGCTGCAAGTCAGCC
TGAATGCAGCAACCTTTCTGGGCCAAGAACCCACTGTGCTTCGCGGGCAGACCTTGGCTGCTCTGCTGCC
TGAGCAGTGGCCAGCCCTCCAAGCAGCTCTTCCACCCGGTTGTCCAGACGCCCTCCAGTATCGTGCCACT
CTGGACTGGCCTGCTGCCGGCCACCTTAGCCTGACAGTGCACAGGGTAGCTGAGCTGCTCATCCTCGAAT
TCGAGCCCACCGAGGCATGGGGGAGTCCTGGCGGTGGATCCGGAGGCTCTGGGAGCTCTGCCAGCGGTGG
CAGCACCTCCCGAGACGCCGAGGCACGCCGTCTCCTAAGAATTCAGATCCGCCCCTCTCCCTCCCCCCCC
CCTAACGTTACTGGCCGAAGCCGCTTGGAATAAGGCCGGTGTGCGTTTGTCTATATGTTATTTTCCACCA
TATTGCCGTCTTTTGGCAATGTGAGGGCCCGGAAACCTGGCCCTGTCTTCTTGACGAGCATTCCTAGGGG
TCTTTCCCCTCTCGCCAAAGGAATGCAAGGTCTGTTGAATGTCGTGAAGGAAGCAGTTCCTCTGGTAGCT
TCTTGAAGACAAACAACGTCTGTAGCGACCCTTTGCAGGCAGCGGAACCCCCCACCTGGCGACAGGTGCC
TCTGCGGCCAAAAGCCACGTGTATAAGATACACCTGCAAAGGCGGCACAACCCCAGTGCCACGTTGTGAG
TTGGATAGTTGTGGAAAGAGTCAAATGGCTCTCCTCAAGCGTATTCAACAAGGGGCTGAAGGATGCCCAG
AAGGTACCCCATTGTATGGGATCTGATCTGGGGCCTCGGTACACATGCTTTACATGTGTTTAGTCGAGGT
TAAAAAAACGTCTAGGCCCCCCGAACCACGGGGACGTGGTTTTCCTTTGAAAAACACGATGATAATATGG
CCACAACCATGGTGAGCAAGGGCGAGGAGCTGTTCACCGGGGTGGTGCCCATCCTGGTCGAGCTGGACGG
CGACGTAAACGGCCACAAGTTCAGCGTGAGGGGCGAGGGCGAGGGCGATGCCACCAACGGCAAGCTGACC
CTGAAGTTCATCTGCACCACCGGCAAGCTGCCCGTGCCCTGGCCCACCCTCGTGACCACCCTGAGCCACG
GCGTGCAGTGCTTCGCCCGCTACCCCGACCACATGAAGCAGCACGACTTCTTCAAGTCCGCCATGCCCGA
AGGCTACGTCCAGGAGCGCACCATCTTCTTCAAGGACGACGGCACCTACAAGACCCGCGCCGAGGTGAAG
TTCGAGGGCGACACCCTGGTGAACCGCATCGAGCTGAAGGGCGTCGACTTCAAGGAGGACGGCAACATCC
TGGGGCACAAGCTGGAGTACAACTTCAACAGCCACAACATCTATATCATGGCCGTCAAGCAGAAGAACGG
CATCAAGGTGAACTTCAAGATCCGCCACAACGTGGAGGACGGCAGCGTGCAGCTCGCCGACCACTACCAG
CAGAACACCCCCATCGGCGACGGCCCCGTGCTGCTGCCCGACAGCCACTACCTGAGCACCCAGTCCGTGC
TGAGCAAAGACCCCAACGAGAAGCGCGATCACATGGTCCTGCTGGAGTTCCGCACCGCCGCCGGGATCAC
TCTCGGCATGGACGAGCTGTACAAGTAAACCGGTGCTCGAGGTACCGATGAATAGCTAAGGTAGAGGCCG
CAGGTAAGTATCAAGGTTACAAGACAGGTTTAAGGAGACCAATAGAAACTGGGCTTGTCGAGACAGAGAA
GACTCTTGCGTTTCTGATAGGCACCTATTGGTCTTACTGACATCCACTTTGCCTTTCTCTCCACAGGTGT
CGACAATCAACCTCTGGATTACAAAATTTGTGAAAGATTGACTGGTATTCTTAACTATGTTGCTCCTTTT
ACGCTATGTGGATACGCTGCTTTAATGCCTTTGTATCATGCTATTGCTTCCCGTATGGCTTTCATTTTCT
CCTCCTTGTATAAATCCTGGTTGCTGTCTCTTTATGAGGAGTTGTGGCCCGTTGTCAGGCAACGTGGCGT
GGTGTGCACTGTGTTTGCTGACGCAACCCCCACTGGTTGGGGCATTGCCACCACCTGTCAGCTCCTTTCC
GGGACTTTCGCTTTCCCCCTCCCTATTGCCACGGCGGAACTCATCGCCGCCTGCCTTGCCCGCTGCTGGA
CAGGGGCTCGGCTGTTGGGCACTGACAATTCCGTGGTGTTGTCGGGGAAGCTGACGTCCTTTCCATGGCT
GCTCGCCTGTGTTGCCACCTGGATTCTGCGCGGGACGTCCTTCTGCTACGTCCCTTCGGCCCTCAATCCA
GCGGACCTTCCTTCCCGCGGCCTGCTGCCGGCTCTGCGGCCTCTTCCGCGTCTTCGCCTTCGCCCTCAGA
CGAGTCGGATCTCCCTTTGGGCCGCCTCCCCGCCTGGAATTCGAGCTCGGTACGATCAGCCTCGACTGTG
CCTTCTAGTTGCCAGCCATCTGTTGTTTGCCCCTCCCCCGTGCCTTCCTTGACCCTGGAAGGTGCCACTC
CCACTGTCCTTTCCTAATAAAATGAGGAAATTGCATCGCATTGTCTGAGTAGGTGTCATTCTATTCTGGG
GGGTGGGGTGGGGCAGGACAGCAAGGGGGAGGATTGGGAAGACAATAGCCCAGCTTTTGTTCCCTTTAGT
GAGGGTTAATTGCGCGCTTGGCGTAATCATGGTCATAGCTGTTTCCTGTGTGAAATTGTTATCCGCTAAT
TCACTCCTCAGGTGCAGGCTGCCTATCAGAAGGTGGTGGCTGGTGTGGCCAATGCCCTGGCTCACAAATA
CCACTGAGATCTTTTTCCCTCTGCCAAAAATTATGGGGACATCATGAAGCCCCTTGAGCATCTGACTTCT
GGCTAATAAAGGAAATTTATTTTCATTGCAATAGTGTGTTGGAATTTTTTGTGTCTCTCACTCGGAAGGA
CATATGGGAGGGCAAATCATTTAAAACATCAGAATGAGTATTTGGTTTAGAGTTTGGCAACATATGCCCA
TATGCTGGCTGCCATGAACAAAGGTTGGCTATAAAGAGGTCATCAGTATATGAAACAGCCCCCTGCTGTC
CATTCCTTATTCCATAGAAAAGCCTTGACTTGAGGTTAGATTTTTTTTATATTTTGTTTTGTGTTATTTT
TTTCTTTAACATCCCTAAAATTTTCCTTACATGTTTTACTAGCCAGATTTTTCCTCCTCTCCTGACTACT
CCCAGTCATAGCTGTCCCTCTTCTCTTATGGAGATCGGCCGGCCGCCGGCGTCGACGCGCGCGGCCGCGG
CGCGCCGTTGCTGGCGTTTTTCCATAGGCTCCGCCCCCCTGACGAGCATCACAAAAATCGACGCTCAAGT
CAGAGGTGGCGAAACCCGACAGGACTATAAAGATACCAGGCGTTTCCCCCTGGAAGCTCCCTCGTGCGCT
CTCCTGTTCCGACCCTGCCGCTTACCGGATACCTGTCCGCCTTTCTCCCTTCGGGAAGCGTGGCGCTTTC
TCATAGCTCACGCTGTAGGTATCTCAGTTCGGTGTAGGTCGTTCGCTCCAAGCTGGGCTGTGTGCACGAA
CCCCCCGTTCAGCCCGACCGCTGCGCCTTATCCGGTAACTATCGTCTTGAGTCCAACCCGGTAAGACACG
ACTTATCGCCACTGGCAGCAGCCACTGGTAACAGGATTAGCAGAGCGAGGTATGTAGGCGGTGCTACAGA
GTTCTTGAAGTGGTGGCCTAACTACGGCTACACTAGAAGAACAGTATTTGGTATCTGCGCTCTGCTGAAG
CCAGTTACCTTCGGAAAAAGAGTTGGTAGCTCTTGATCCGGCAAACAAACCACCGCTGGTAGCGGTGGTT
TTTTTGTTTGCAAGCAGCAGATTACGCGCAGAAAAAAAGGATCTCAAGAAGATCCTTTGATCTTTTCTAC
GGGGTCTGACGCTCAGTGGAACGAAAACTCACGTTAAGGGATTTTGGTCATGAGATTATCAAAAAGGATC
TTCACCTAGATCCTTTTAAATTAAAAATGAAGTTTTAAATCAATCTAAAGTATATATGAGTAAACTTGGT
CTGACAGTTACCAATGCTTAATCAGTGAGGCACCTATCTCAGCGATCTGTCTATTTCGTTCATCCATAGT
TGCCTGACTCCCCGTCGTGTAGATAACTACGATACGGGAGGGCTTACCATCTGGCCCCAGTGCTGCAATG
ATACCGCGAGACCCACGCTCACCGGCTCCAGATTTATCAGCAATAAACCAGCCAGCCGGAAGGGCCGAGC
GCAGAAGTGGTCCTGCAACTTTATCCGCCTCCATCCAGTCTATTAATTGTTGCCGGGAAGCTAGAGTAAG
TAGTTCGCCAGTTAATAGTTTGCGCAACGTTGTTGCCATTGCTACAGGCATCGTGGTGTCACGCTCGTCG
TTTGGTATGGCTTCATTCAGCTCCGGTTCCCAACGATCAAGGCGAGTTACATGATCCCCCATGTTGTGCA
AAAAAGCGGTTAGCTCCTTCGGTCCTCCGATCGTTGTCAGAAGTAAGTTGGCCGCAGTGTTATCACTCAT
GGTTATGGCAGCACTGCATAATTCTCTTACTGTCATGCCATCCGTAAGATGCTTTTCTGTGACTGGTGAG
TACTCAACCAAGTCATTCTGAGAATAGTGTATGCGGCGACCGAGTTGCTCTTGCCCGGCGTCAATACGGG
ATAATACCGCGCCACATAGCAGAACTTTAAAAGTGCTCATCATTGGAAAACGTTCTTCGGGGCGAAAACT
CTCAAGGATCTTACCGCTGTTGAGATCCAGTTCGATGTAACCCACTCGTGCACCCAACTGATCTTCAGCA
TCTTTTACTTTCACCAGCGTTTCTGGGTGAGCAAAAACAGGAAGGCAAAATGCCGCAAAAAAGGGAATAA
GGGCGACACGGAAATGTTGAATACTCATACTCTTCCTTTTTCAATATTATTGAAGCATTTATCAGGGTTA
TTGTCTCATGAGCGGATACATATTTGAATGTATTTAGAAAAATAAACAAATAGGGGTTCCGCGCACATTT
CCCCGAAAAGTGCCACCTGACGTCTAAGAAACCATTATTATCATGACATTAACCTATAAAAATAGGCGTA
TCACGAGGCCCTTTCGTCTACGCGCGCGCCGGCGGCGCGCCGTCGACGGCCGGCCGCGGCCGC
